>Addgene plasmid #27630 | pcdna6.2- myc ULK1 k46I | addgene partial sequence | sequence record 33958 | 27630 with CMV-F
CGACTCTCTGGCTACTAGAGAACCCACTGCTTACTGGCTTATCGAAATTAATACGACTCACTTTAGGGAG
ACCCAAGCTGGCTAGTTAAGCTGAGCATCAACAAGTTTGTACAAAAAAGCAGGCTTCACCATGGAACAAA
AGCTAATCTCCGAGGAAGACTTGGGAGGAATAGAGCCGGGCCGAGGCGGCGTCGAGACCGTGGGCAAGTT
CGAGTTCTCTCGCAAGGACCTGATTGGACACGGCGCCTTCGCGGTGGTCTTCAAGGGTCGACACCGCGAG
AAGCACGACCTGGAGGTGGCCGTCATATGCATTAACAAGAAGAACCTTGCCAAGTCCCAAACACTGCTGG
GAAAGGAAATCAAAATCCTGAAGGAACTAAAGCACGAAAACATCGTGGCGCTGTATGACTTCCAGGAAAT
GGCTAATTCTGTCTACCTGGTCATGGAGTATTGTAATGGTGGAGACCTGGCTGACTACCTGCACACTATG
CGCACACTGAGTGAAGACACTGTCAGGCTTTTCCTACAGCAGATCGCTGGCGCCATGCGGCTGCTGCACA
GCAAGGGCATCATCCACCGGGACCTGAAGCCCCAAAACATCCTGCTGTCCAACCCTGGGGGCCGCCGGGC
CAACCCCAGCAACATCCGAGTCAAGATTGCTGACTTTGGATTCGCTCGGTACCTCCAGAGCAACATGATG
GCGGCCACACTCTGTGGTTCTCCTATGTACATGGCTCCTGAGGTCATTATGTCCCAGCACTACGATGGAA
AGGCTGACCTGTGGAGCATTGGCACCATTGTCTACCAGTGTCTGACAGGGAAGGCCCCTTTTTCAGGCCA
GCAGCCCTCAGGATTTGCGCCTGTTTTTATGAGAAGAACAAGACACTAGTTTCCTGCCATCCCCCGGGAG
ACATCAGCTCCCTTGCGGCAGCTGCTCCTGGCTCTGTTGCAGCGGAA
