[The description below was written by a language model from this plasmid's Addgene catalogue record.]
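Description:
pcdna6.2- myc ULK1 k46I is a mammalian expression plasmid built on the Invitrogen pcDNA 6.2 V5 destination backbone, a Gateway-compatible vector of about 7.3 kb without insert. It is propagated in E. coli under ampicillin selection. The record does not list the promoter, the replication origins or any mammalian selection marker, and no feature table is provided. A T7 promoter primer is given for sequencing from the 5′ side, which indicates that a T7 promoter site lies upstream of the insert.

The roughly 3.2 kb insert encodes mouse ULK1, the mammalian ATG1 homologue and an autophagy-initiating kinase, fused at its N-terminus to a myc epitope tag. The native initiator methionine of ULK1 was removed so that translation begins at the tag. There is also a silent change at arginine 5 that leaves the protein sequence unaltered. The defining feature is the K46I substitution, which makes the kinase catalytically inactive. The insert was introduced by Gateway recombination between the attR1 and attR2 positions of the destination vector. Because the ULK1 coding sequence ends with its own stop codon, the backbone's C-terminal V5 tag is not translated, so the protein carries only the myc tag. The catalogue's gene link points to the Myc gene, but this appears to reflect the epitope tag rather than the actual insert, which is ULK1.

The construct serves as a kinase-dead control or comparison for wild-type ULK1 in transfected mammalian cells, with detection or immunoprecipitation through the myc tag. It was deposited with work on AMPK phosphorylation of ULK1, linking cellular energy sensing to mitophagy.
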