Addgene plasmid #27630: pcdna6.2- myc ULK1 k46I
Depositing lab: Reuben Shaw. Depositing organization: Salk Institute for Biological Studies. Publication: Phosphorylation of ULK1 (hATG1) by AMP-activated protein kinase connects energy sensing to mitophagy. Egan DF, Shackelford DB, Mihaylova MM, Gelino S, Kohnz RA, Mair W, Vasquez DS, Joshi A, Gwinn DM, Taylor R, Asara JM, Fitzpatrick J, Dillin A, Viollet B, Kundu M, Hansen M, Shaw RJ. Science. 2011 Jan 28;331(6016):456-61. doi: 10.1126/science.1196371. Epub 2010 Dec 23. PubMed 21205641.
Backbone
  Vector backbone: pcDNA 6.2 V5 dest (Invitrogen)
  Backbone size w/o insert (bp): 7341
  Vector type: Mammalian Expression
Growth in bacteria
  Bacterial resistance: Ampicillin, 100 μg/mL
  Growth temperature: 37°C
  Growth strain: DH5alpha
  Copy number: Unknown
Gene/Insert
  Gene/Insert name: mouse myc ULK1 K46I
  Species: M. musculus (mouse)
  Insert size (bp): 3192
  Mutation: Initial M from ULK1 removed. Silent mutation at Arginine 5. Does not affect amino acid sequence.K46I mutation makes kinase catalytically inactive.
  Entrez Gene: Myc (a.k.a. Myc2, Niard, Nird, bHLHe39)
  Tag / fusion protein: myc (N terminal on insert)
  Cloning method: Gateway Cloning; 5′ cloning site none/attR1 (unknown if destroyed); 3′ cloning site none/attR2 (unknown if destroyed)
  Sequencing primers: 5′ t7 promotor
Terms and licenses: Academic/Nonprofit Terms; Industry Terms: Not Available to Industry
Depositor comments: C-term V5 tag not expressed because stop codon at end of ULK1.
How to cite: pcdna6.2- myc ULK1 k46I was a gift from Reuben Shaw (Addgene plasmid # 27630 ; http://n2t.net/addgene:27630 ; RRID:Addgene_27630)
